>Addgene plasmid #120403 | Fibronectin-human-EDB in pMAX | addgene full sequence | sequence record 232438 | Addgene NGS Result
TCAATATTGGCCATTAGCCATATTATTCATTGGTTATATAGCATAAATCAATATTGGCTATTGGCCATTG
CATACGTTGTATCTATATCATAATATGTACATTTATATTGGCTCATGTCCAATATGACCGCCATGTTGGC
ATTGATTATTGACTAGTTATTAATAGTAATCAATTACGGGGTCATTAGTTCATAGCCCATATATGGAGTT
CCGCGTTACATAACTTACGGTAAATGGCCCGCCTGGCTGACCGCCCAACGACCCCCGCCCATTGACGTCA
ATAATGACGTATGTTCCCATAGTAACGCCAATAGGGACTTTCCATTGACGTCAATGGGTGGAGTATTTAC
GGTAAACTGCCCACTTGGCAGTACATCAAGTGTATCATATGCCAAGTCCGCCCCCTATTGACGTCAATGA
CGGTAAATGGCCCGCCTGGCATTATGCCCAGTACATGACCTTACGGGACTTTCCTACTTGGCAGTACATC
TACGTATTAGTCATCGCTATTACCATGGTGATGCGGTTTTGGCAGTACACCAATGGGCGTGGATAGCGGT
TTGACTCACGGGGATTTCCAAGTCTCCACCCCATTGACGTCAATGGGAGTTTGTTTTGGCACCAAAATCA
ACGGGACTTTCCAAAATGTCGTAATAACCCCGCCCCGTTGACGCAAATGGGCGGTAGGCGTGTACGGTGG
GAGGTCTATATAAGCAGAGGTCGTTTAGTGAACCGTCAGATCACTAGTAGCTTTATTGCGGTAGTTTATC
ACAGTTAAATTGCTAACGCAGTCAGTGCTCGACTGATCACAGGTAAGTATCAAGGTTACAAGACAGGTTT
AAGGAGGCCAATAGAAACTGGGCTTGTCGAGACAGAGAAGATTCTTGCGTTTCTGATAGGCACCTATTGG
TCTTACTGACATCCACTTTGCCTTTCTCTCCACAGGGGTACCGCCATCATGAAGTTTAAACAAGCTTGAA
TTCTCTAGAGATATCCTGCAGAGATCTGGATCCCTCGAGGCTAGCTGTCAACATGCTTAGGGGTCCGGGG
CCCGGGCTGCTGCTGCTGGCCGTCCAGTGCCTGGGGACAGCGGTGCCCTCCACGGGAGCCTCGAAGAGCA
AGAGGCAGGCTCAGCAAATGGTTCAGCCCCAGTCCCCGGTGGCTGTCAGTCAAAGCAAGCCCGGTTGTTA
TGACAATGGAAAACACTATCAGATAAATCAACAGTGGGAGCGGACCTACCTAGGCAATGCGTTGGTTTGT
ACTTGTTATGGAGGAAGCCGAGGTTTTAACTGCGAGAGTAAACCTGAAGCTGAAGAGACTTGCTTTGACA
AGTACACTGGGAACACTTACCGAGTGGGTGACACTTATGAGCGTCCTAAAGACTCCATGATCTGGGACTG
TACCTGCATCGGGGCTGGGCGAGGGAGAATAAGCTGTACCATCGCAAACCGCTGCCATGAAGGGGGTCAG
TCCTACAAGATTGGTGACACCTGGAGGAGACCACATGAGACTGGTGGTTACATGTTAGAGTGTGTGTGTC
TTGGTAATGGAAAAGGAGAATGGACCTGCAAGCCCATAGCTGAGAAGTGTTTTGATCATGCTGCTGGGAC
TTCCTATGTGGTCGGAGAAACGTGGGAGAAGCCCTACCAAGGCTGGATGATGGTAGATTGTACTCGCCTG
GGAGAAGGCAGCGGACGCATCACTTGCACTTCTAGAAATAGATGCAACGATCAGGACACAAGGACATCCT
ATAGAATTGGAGACACCTGGAGCAAGAAGGATAATCGAGGAAACCTGCTCCAGTGCATCTGCACAGGCAA
CGGCCGAGGAGAGTGGAAGTGTGAGAGGCACACCTCTGTGCAGACCACATCGAGCGGATCTGGCCCCTTC
ACCGATGTTCGTGCAGCTGTTTACCAACCGCAGCCTCACCCCCAGCCTCCTCCCTATGGCCACTGTGTCA
CAGACAGTGGTGTGGTCTACTCTGTGGGGATGCAGTGGCTGAAGACACAAGGAAATAAGCAAATGCTTTG
CACGTGCCTGGGCAACGGAGTCAGCTGCCAAGAGACAGCTGTAACCCAGACTTACGGTGGCAACTCAAAT
GGAGAGCCATGTGTCTTACCATTCACCTACAATGGCAGGACGTTCTACTCCTGCACCACAGAAGGGCGAC
AGGACGGACATCTTTGGTGCAGTACAACTTCGAATTATGAGCAGGACCAGAAATACTCTTTCTGCACAGA
CCACACTGTTTTGGTTCAGACTCGAGGAGGAAATTCCAATGGTGCCTTGTGCCACTTCCCCTTCCTATAC
AACAACCACAATTACACTGATTGCACTTCTGAGGGCAGAAGAGACAACATGAAGTGGTGTGGGACCACAC
AGAACTATGATGCCGACCAGAAGTTTGGGTTCTGCCCCATGGCTGCCCACGAGGAAATCTGCACAACCAA
TGAAGGGGTCATGTACCGCATTGGAGATCAGTGGGATAAGCAGCATGACATGGGTCACATGATGAGGTGC
ACGTGTGTTGGGAATGGTCGTGGGGAATGGACATGCATTGCCTACTCGCAGCTTCGAGATCAGTGCATTG
TTGATGACATCACTTACAATGTGAACGACACATTCCACAAGCGTCATGAAGAGGGGCACATGCTGAACTG
TACATGCTTCGGTCAGGGTCGGGGCAGGTGGAAGTGTGATCCCGTCGACCAATGCCAGGATTCAGAGACT
GGGACGTTTTATCAAATTGGAGATTCATGGGAGAAGTATGTGCATGGTGTCAGATACCAGTGCTACTGCT
ATGGCCGTGGCATTGGGGAGTGGCATTGCCAACCTTTACAGACCTATCCAAGCTCAAGTGGTCCTGTCGA
AGTATTTATCACTGAGACTCCGAGTCAGCCCAACTCCCACCCCATCCAGTGGAATGCACCACAGCCATCT
CACATTTCCAAGTACATTCTCAGGTGGAGACCTAAAAATTCTGTAGGCCGTTGGAAGGAAGCTACCATAC
CAGGCCACTTAAACTCCTACACCATCAAAGGCCTGAAGCCTGGTGTGGTATACGAGGGCCAGCTCATCAG
CATCCAGCAGTACGGCCACCAAGAAGTGACTCGCTTTGACTTCACCACCACCAGCACCAGCACACCTGTG
ACCAGCAACACCGTGACAGGAGAGACGACTCCCTTTTCTCCTCTTGTGGCCACTTCTGAATCTGTGACCG
AAATCACAGCCAGTAGCTTTGTGGTCTCCTGGGTCTCAGCTTCCGACACCGTGTCGGGATTCCGGGTGGA
ATATGAGCTGAGTGAGGAGGGAGATGAGCCACAGTACCTGGATCTTCCAAGCACAGCCACTTCTGTGAAC
ATCCCTGACCTGCTTCCTGGCCGAAAATACATTGTAAATGTCTATCAGATATCTGAGGATGGGGAGCAGA
GTTTGATCCTGTCTACTTCACAAACAACAGCGCCTGATGCCCCTCCTGACCCGACTGTGGACCAAGTTGA
TGACACCTCAATTGTTGTTCGCTGGAGCAGACCCCAGGCTCCCATCACAGGGTACAGAATAGTCTATTCG
CCATCAGTAGAAGGTAGCAGCACAGAACTCAACCTTCCTGAAACTGCAAACTCCGTCACCCTCAGTGACT
TGCAACCTGGTGTTCAGTATAACATCACTATCTATGCTGTGGAAGAAAATCAAGAAAGTACACCTGTTGT
CATTCAACAAGAAACCACTGGCACCCCACGCTCAGATACAGTGCCCTCTCCCAGGGACCTGCAGTTTGTG
GAAGTGACAGACGTGAAGGTCACCATCATGTGGACACCGCCTGAGAGTGCAGTGACCGGCTACCGTGTGG
ATGTGATCCCCGTCAACCTGCCTGGCGAGCACGGGCAGAGGCTGCCCATCAGCAGGAACACCTTTGCAGA
AGTCACCGGGCTGTCCCCTGGGGTCACCTATTACTTCAAAGTCTTTGCAGTGAGCCATGGGAGGGAGAGC
AAGCCTCTGACTGCTCAACAGACAACCAAACTGGATGCTCCCACTAACCTCCAGTTTGTCAATGAAACTG
ATTCTACTGTCCTGGTGAGATGGACTCCACCTCGGGCCCAGATAACAGGATACCGACTGACCGTGGGCCT
TACCCGAAGAGGCCAGCCCAGGCAGTACAATGTGGGTCCCTCTGTCTCCAAGTACCCCCTGAGGAATCTG
CAGCCTGCATCTGAGTACACCGTATCCCTCGTGGCCATAAAGGGCAACCAAGAGAGCCCCAAAGCCACTG
GAGTCTTTACCACACTGCAGCCTGGGAGCTCTATTCCACCTTACAACACCGAGGTGACTGAGACCACCAT
TGTGATCACATGGACGCCTGCTCCAAGAATTGGTTTTAAGCTGGGTGTACGACCAAGCCAGGGAGGAGAG
GCACCACGAGAAGTGACTTCAGACTCAGGAAGCATCGTTGTGTCCGGCTTGACTCCAGGAGTAGAATACG
TCTACACCATCCAAGTCCTGAGAGATGGACAGGAAAGAGATGCGCCAATTGTAAACAAAGTGGTGACACC
ATTGTCTCCACCAACAAACTTGCATCTGGAGGCAAACCCTGACACTGGAGTGCTCACAGTCTCCTGGGAG
AGGAGCACCACCCCAGACATTACTGGTTATAGAATTACCACAACCCCTACAAACGGCCAGCAGGGAAATT
CTTTGGAAGAAGTGGTCCAAGCTGATCAGAGCTCCTGCACTTTTGATAACCTGAGTCCCGGCCTGGAGTA
CAATGTCAGTGTTTACACTGTCAAGGATGACAAGGAAAGTGTCCCTATCTCTGATACCATCATCCCAGAG
GTGCCCCAACTCACTGACCTAAGCTTTGTTGATATAACCGATTCAAGCATCGGCCTGAGGTGGACCCCGC
TAAACTCTTCCACCATTATTGGGTACCGCATCACAGTAGTTGCGGCAGGAGAAGGTATCCCTATTTTTGA
AGATTTTGTGGACTCCTCAGTAGGATACTACACAGTCACAGGGCTGGAGCCGGGCATTGACTATGATATC
AGCGTTATCACTCTCATTAATGGCGGCGAGAGTGCCCCTACTACACTGACACAACAAACGGCTGTTCCTC
CTCCCACTGACCTGCGATTCACCAACATTGGTCCAGACACCATGCGTGTCACCTGGGCTCCACCCCCATC
CATTGATTTAACCAACTTCCTGGTGCGTTACTCACCTGTGAAAAATGAGGAAGATGTTGCAGAGTTGTCA
ATTTCTCCTTCAGACAATGCAGTGGTCTTAACAAATCTCCTGCCTGGTACAGAATATGTAGTGAGTGTCT
CCAGTGTCTACGAACAACATGAGAGCACACCTCTTAGAGGAAGACAGAAAACAGGTCTTGATTCCCCAAC
TGGCATTGACTTTTCTGATATTACTGCCAACTCTTTTACTGTGCACTGGATTGCTCCTCGAGCCACCATC
ACTGGCTACAGGATCCGCCATCATCCCGAGCACTTCAGTGGGAGACCTCGAGAAGATCGGGTGCCCCACT
CTCGGAATTCCATCACCCTCACCAACCTCACTCCAGGCACAGAGTATGTGGTCAGCATCGTTGCTCTTAA
TGGCAGAGAGGAAAGTCCCTTATTGATTGGCCAACAATCAACAGTTTCTGATGTTCCG
[273 nt withheld, positions 5659-5931]
GACAAACCATCCCAGATGCAAGTGACCGATGTTCAGGGCAACAGCATTAGTGTCAAGTGGCTGCCTTCAA
GTTCCCCTGTTACTGGTTACAGAGTAACCACCACTCCCAAAAATGGACCAGGACCAACAAAAACTAAAAC
TGCAGGTCCAGATCAAACAGAAATGACTATTGAAGGCTTGCAGCCCACAGTGGAGTATGTGGTTAGTGTC
TATGCTCAGAATCCAAGCGGAGAGAGTCAGCCTCTGGTTCAGACTGCAGTAACCACTATTCCTGCACCAA
CTGACCTGAAGTTCACTCAGGTCACACCCACAAGCCTGAGCGCCCAGTGGACACCACCCAATGTTCAGCT
CACTGGATATCGAGTGCGGGTGACCCCCAAGGAGAAGACCGGACCAATGAAAGAAATCAACCTTGCTCCT
GACAGCTCATCCGTGGTTGTATCAGGACTTATGGTGGCCACCAAATATGAAGTGAGTGTCTATGCTCTTA
AGGACACTTTGACAAGCAGACCAGCTCAGGGTGTTGTCACCACTCTGGAGAATGTCAGCCCACCAAGAAG
GGCTCGTGTGACAGATGCTACTGAGACCACCATCACCATTAGCTGGAGAACCAAGACTGAGACGATCACT
GGCTTCCAAGTTGATGCCGTTCCAGCCAATGGCCAGACTCCAATCCAGAGAACCATCAAGCCAGATGTCA
GAAGCTACACCATCACAGGTTTACAACCAGGCACTGACTACAAGATCTACCTGTACACCTTGAATGACAA
TGCTCGGAGCTCCCCTGTGGTCATCGACGCCTCCACTGCCATTGATGCACCATCCAACCTGCGTTTCCTG
GCCACCACACCCAATTCCTTGCTGGTATCATGGCAGCCGCCACGTGCCAGGATTACCGGCTACATCATCA
AGTATGAGAAGCCTGGGTCTCCTCCCAGAGAAGTGGTCCCTCGGCCCCGCCCTGGTGTCACAGAGGCTAC
TATTACTGGCCTGGAACCGGGAACCGAATATACAATTTATGTCATTGCCCTGAAGAATAATCAGAAGAGC
GAGCCCCTGATTGGAAGGAAAAAGACAGACGAGCTTCCCCAACTGGTAACCCTTCCACACCCCAATCTTC
ATGGACCAGAGATCTTGGATGTTCCTTCCACAGTTCAAAAGACCCCTTTCGTCACCCACCCTGGGTATGA
CACTGGAAATGGTATTCAGCTTCCTGGCACTTCTGGTCAGCAACCCAGTGTTGGGCAACAAATGATCTTT
GAGGAACATGGTTTTAGGCGGACCACACCGCCCACAACGGCCACCCCCATAAGGCATAGGCCAAGACCAT
ACCCGCCGAATGTAGGTGAGGAAATCCAAATTGGTCACATCCCCAGGGAAGATGTAGACTATCACCTGTA
CCCACACGGTCCGGGACTCAATCCAAATGCCTCTACAGGACAAGAAGCTCTCTCTCAGACAACCATCTCA
TGGGCCCCATTCCAGGACACTTCTGAGTACATCATTTCATGTCATCCTGTTGGCACTGATGAAGAACCCT
TACAGTTCAGGGTTCCTGGAACTTCTACCAGTGCCACTCTGACAGGCCTCACCAGAGGTGCCACCTACAA
CATCATAGTGGAGGCACTGAAAGACCAGCAGAGGCATAAGGTTCGGGAAGAGGTTGTTACCGTGGGCAAC
TCTGTCAACGAAGGCTTGAACCAACCTACGGATGACTCGTGCTTTGACCCCTACACAGTTTCCCATTATG
CCGTTGGAGATGAGTGGGAACGAATGTCTGAATCAGGCTTTAAACTGTTGTGCCAGTGCTTAGGCTTTGG
AAGTGGTCATTTCAGATGTGATTCATCTAGATGGTGCCATGACAATGGTGTGAACTACAAGATTGGAGAG
AAGTGGGACCGTCAGGGAGAAAATGGCCAGATGATGAGCTGCACATGTCTTGGGAACGGAAAAGGAGAAT
TCAAGTGTGACCCTCATGAGGCAACGTGTTATGATGATGGGAAGACATACCACGTAGGAGAACAGTGGCA
GAAGGAATATCTCGGTGCCATTTGCTCCTGCACATGCTTTGGAGGCCAGCGGGGCTGGCGCTGTGACAAC
TGCCGCAGACCTGGGGGTGAACCCACTCCCGAAGGCACTACTGGCCAGTCCTACAACCAGTATTCTCAGA
GATACCATCAGAGAACAAACACTAATGTTAATTGCCCAATTGAGTGCTTCATGCCTTTAGATGTACAGGC
TGACAGAGAAGATTCCCGAGAGTAAATCATCTTTGCGGCCGCGTTTAAACAGAGCTCGATGAGTTTGGAC
AAACCACAACTAGAATGCAGTGAAAAAAATGCTTTATTTGTGAAATTTGTGATGCTATTGCTTTATTTGT
AACCATTATAAGCTGCAATAAACAAGTTAACAACAACAATTGCATTCATTTTATGTTTCAGGTTCAGGGG
GAGGTGTGGGAGGTTTTTTAAAGCAAGTAAAACCTCTACAAATGTGGTACTTAAGAGGGGGAGACCAAAG
GGCGAGACGTTAAGGCCTCACGTGACATGTGAGCAAAAGGCCAGCAAAAGGCCAGGAACCGTAAAAAGGC
CGCGTTGCTGGCGTTTTTCCATAGGCTCCGCCCCCCTGACGAGCATCACAAAAATCGACGCTCAAGTCAG
AGGTGGCGAAACCCGACAGGACTATAAAGATACCAGGCGTTTCCCCCTGGAAGCTCCCTCGTGCGCTCTC
CTGTTCCGACCCTGCCGCTTACGGGATACCTGTCCGCCTTTCTCCCTTCGGGAAGCGTGGCGCTTTCTCA
TAGCTCACGCTGTAGGTATCTCAGTTCGGTGTAGGTCGTTCGCTCCAAGCTGGGCTGTGTGCACGAACCC
CCCGTTCAGCCCGACCGCTGCGCCTTATCCGGTAACTATCGTCTTGAGTCCAACCCGGTAAGACACGACT
TATCGCCACTGGCAGCAGCCACTGGTAACAGGATTAGCAGAGCGAGGTATGTAGGCGGTGCTACAGAGTT
CTTGAAGTGGTGGCCTAACTACGGCTACACTAGAAGAACAGTATTTGGTATCTGCGCTCTGCTGAAGCCA
GTTACCTTCGGAAAAAGAGTTGGTAGCTCTTGATCCGGCAAACAAACCACCGCTGGTAGCGGTGGTTTTT
TTGTTTGCAAGCAGCAGATTACGCGCAGAAAAAAAGGATCTCAAGAAGATCCTTTGATCTTTTCTACGGG
GTCTGACGCTCAGTGGAACGAAAACTCACGTTAAGGGATTTTGGTCATGCCGTCTCAGAAGAACTCGTCA
AGAAGGCGATAGAAGGCGATGCGCTGCGAATCGGGAGCGGCGATACCGTAAAGCACGAGGAAGCGGTCAG
CCCATTCGCCGCCAAGCTCTTCAGCAATATCACGGGTAGCCAACGCTATGTCCTGATAGCGGTCCGCCAC
ACCCAGCCGGCCACAGTCGATGAATCCAGAAAAGCGGCCATTTTCCACCATGATATTCGGCAAGCAGGCA
TCGCCATGGGTCACGACGAGATCCTCGCCGTCGGGCATGCTCGCCTTGAGCCTGGCGAACAGTTCGGCTG
GCGCGAGCCCCTGATGCTCTTCGTCCAGATCATCCTGATCGACAAGACCGGCTTCCATCCGAGTACGTGC
TCTCTCGATGCGATGTTTCGCTTGGTGGTCGAATGGGCAGGTAGCCGGATCAAGCGTATGCAGCCGCCGC
ATTGCATCAGCCATGATGGATACTTTCTCGGCAGGAGCAAGGTGAGATGACAGGAGATCCTGCCCCGGCA
CTTCGCCCAATAGCAGCCAGTCCCTTCCCGCTTCAGTGACAACGTCGAGTACAGCTGCGCAAGGAACGCC
CGTCGTGGCCAGCCACGATAGCCGCGCTGCCTCGTCTTGCAGTTCATTCAGGGCACCGGACAGGTCGGTC
TTGACAAAAAGAACCGGGCGCCCCTGCGCTGACAGCCGGAACACGGCGGCATCAGAGCAGCCGATTGTCT
GTTGTGCCCAGTCATAGCCGAATAGCCTCTCCACCCAAGCGGCCGGAGAACCTGCGTGCAATCCATCTTG
TTCAATCATAATATTATTGAAGCATTTATCAGGGTTCGTCTCATCCCGGTCTCCTCCCATGCATG
Features (pLannotate 1.2.2; 9 found; start..end, strand, type, name):
    140..517     +  enhancer       CMV enhancer: human cytomegalovirus immediate early enhancer
    519..718     +  promoter       CMV promoter: human cytomegalovirus (CMV) immediate early promoter
    813..945     +  intron         chimeric intron: chimera between introns from human β-globin and immunoglobulin heavy chain genes
   1033..8193    +  CDS            FN1 (sequence partly withheld): FINC_HUMAN - Also known as FN. Experimental evidence at protein level: Swiss-Prot protein existence level 1. [Anastellin]: Binds fibronectin and induces fibril formation. This fibronectin polymer, named superfibronectin, exhibits enhanced adhesive properties. Both anastellin and superfibronectin inhibit tumor growth, angiogenesis and metastasis. Anastellin activates p38 MAPK and inhibits lysophospholipid signaling. From Homo sapiens (Human).
   8258..8339    -  polyA_signal   SV40 poly(A) signal: SV40 polyadenylation signal
   8362..8430    -  CDS            large T antigen (fragment): large T antigen from SV40 (simian virus 40)
   8537..9125    -  rep_origin     ori: high-copy-number ColE1/pMB1/pBR322/pUC origin of replication
   9206..10000   -  CDS            NeoR/KanR: aminoglycoside phosphotransferase from Tn5; aph(3')-II (or nptII); confers resistance to neomycin, kanamycin, and G418 (Geneticin®)
  10001..10027   -  promoter       AmpR promoter (fragment): bla
