[The description below was written by a language model from this plasmid's Addgene catalogue record and pLannotate feature annotations shown in this document.]
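Description:
Fibronectin-human-EDB in pMAX is a mammalian expression plasmid of about 10 kb that carries a full-length human fibronectin (FN1) cDNA in the small pMAX-Cloning backbone. The insert, roughly 7.2 kb, is described as being based on the plasma fibronectin sequence but including the alternatively spliced extra domain B (EDB, also called EIIIB) together with the complete variable region. It therefore encodes a defined EDB-containing isoform rather than a mixture of splice forms. The depositor notes that this isoform is sometimes incorrectly referred to as oncofetal fibronectin.

Transcription is driven by the human cytomegalovirus immediate early enhancer and promoter, followed by a chimeric β-globin/immunoglobulin heavy chain intron, a type of element generally included to improve mRNA processing and expression. The fibronectin open reading frame is followed by an SV40 polyadenylation signal, and the short large T antigen fragment annotated next to it is most likely just part of that SV40-derived segment. No epitope tag or reporter is annotated, and the cloning sites used are not recorded. In bacteria the plasmid replicates from a high-copy ColE1/pUC-type origin and is selected with kanamycin through the Tn5 aminoglycoside phosphotransferase gene (NeoR/KanR). Only a fragment of the bacterial bla promoter is annotated upstream of this marker, with no eukaryotic promoter, so the record does not support G418 selection in mammalian cells.

According to the depositor, the construct was used to transfect eukaryotic cells to study the roles of different fibronectin isoforms and to produce the isoform proteins. The associated work covers EDB fibronectin in phagocytosis and osteoblast differentiation.
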