Addgene plasmid #120403: Fibronectin-human-EDB in pMAX
Purpose: enables eukaryotic expression of human EDB (or EIIIB) containing fibronectin based on plasma fibronectin sequence
Depositing lab: Inaam Nakchbandi. Publication: Identification and characterization of a unique role for EDB fibronectin in phagocytosis. Kraft S, Klemis V, Sens C, Lenhard T, Jacobi C, Samstag Y, Wabnitz G, Kirschfink M, Wallich R, Hansch GM, Nakchbandi IA. J Mol Med (Berl). 2016 May;94(5):567-81. doi: 10.1007/s00109-015-1373-0. Epub 2015 Dec 5. PubMed 26637426.
Backbone
  Vector backbone: pMAX-Cloning
  Backbone size w/o insert (bp): 2868
  Vector type: Mammalian Expression
Growth in bacteria
  Bacterial resistance: Kanamycin, 50 μg/mL
  Growth temperature: 37°C
  Growth strain: DH5alpha
  Copy number: Unknown
Gene/Insert
  Gene/Insert name: EDB-fibronectin (alt names: Human fibronectin containing complete variable region and EDB (or EIIIB) domain; EIIIB fibronectin, mistakingly also called oncofetal fibronectin)
  Species: H. sapiens (human)
  Insert size (bp): 7187
  Entrez Gene: FN1 (a.k.a. CIG, ED-B, FINC, FN, FNZ, GFND, GFND2, LETS, MSF, SMDCF)
  Promoter: CMV
  Cloning method: Restriction Enzyme; 5′ cloning site Unknown (unknown if destroyed); 3′ cloning site Unknown (unknown if destroyed)
Terms and licenses: Academic/Nonprofit Terms; Industry Terms: Not Available to Industry
Depositor comments: Clone EDBpmax_sp_1. It was used to study the role of the various fibronectin isoforms in transfected eucaryotic cells and to produce the isoforms. See also "Fibronectins containing extradomain A or B enhance osteoblast differentiation via distinct integrins. J Biol Chem. 2017 May 12;292(19):7745-7760." https://www.ncbi.nlm.nih.gov/pubmed/28325836
How to cite: Fibronectin-human-EDB in pMAX was a gift from Inaam Nakchbandi (Addgene plasmid # 120403 ; http://n2t.net/addgene:120403 ; RRID:Addgene_120403)
